Addgene plasmid #47737: MSRP2-bio
Purpose: Expresses enzymatically monobiotinylated full-length MSRP2 with no N-linked glycans upon cotransfection with BirA in mammalian cells. Contains a C-terminal rat Cd4 d3+4 tag.
Depositing lab: Gavin Wright. Depositing organization: Wellcome Sanger Institute. Publication: A library of functional recombinant cell surface and secreted Plasmodium falciparum merozoite proteins. Crosnier C, Wanaguru M, McDade B, Osier FH, Marsh K, Rayner JC, Wright GJ. Mol Cell Proteomics. 2013 Sep 16. 10.1074/mcp.O113.028357 PubMed 24043421.
Backbone
  Vector backbone: pTT3
  Backbone manufacturer: Yves Durocher, NRC
  Backbone size w/o insert (bp): 6633
  Total vector size (bp): 7404
  Vector type: Mammalian Expression
Growth in bacteria
  Bacterial resistance: Ampicillin, 100 μg/mL
  Growth temperature: 37°C
  Growth strain: DH5alpha
  Copy number: High Copy
Gene/Insert
  Gene/Insert name: Codon-optimised MSRP2
  Species: Synthetic; Plasmodium falciparum
  Insert size (bp): 771
  Mutation: Exogenous signal peptide of mouse origin, changed Threonine141, Serine148, Serine196, Threonine261 and Threonine264 to Alanine residues
  Promoter: CMV
  Tag / fusion protein: rat Cd4 d3+4 (C terminal on backbone); enzymatic biotinylation sequence (C terminal on backbone)
  Cloning method: Restriction Enzyme; 5′ cloning site NotI (not destroyed); 3′ cloning site AscI (not destroyed)
  Sequencing primers: 5′ CMV-fwd
Resource information
  A portion of this plasmid was derived from a plasmid made by: pTT3 was obtained under an MTA from Yves Durocher, National Research Council of Canada- Biotechnology Research Institute
Terms and licenses: Academic/Nonprofit Terms; Industry Terms: Not Available to Industry
How to cite: MSRP2-bio was a gift from Gavin Wright (Addgene plasmid # 47737 ; http://n2t.net/addgene:47737 ; RRID:Addgene_47737)
