[The description below was written by a language model from this plasmid's Addgene catalogue record and pLannotate feature annotations shown in this document.]
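Description:
MSRP2-bio is a 7.4 kb mammalian expression plasmid built on the pTT3 backbone. It is designed for transient production of a soluble, secreted form of the Plasmodium falciparum merozoite protein MSRP2. It is propagated in E. coli as a high-copy plasmid through a ColE1/pUC-type origin, with ampicillin selection provided by the β-lactamase gene. The backbone also carries an Epstein-Barr virus oriP fragment, which supports episomal maintenance in cells that express EBNA1. Short lac regulatory, tet promoter and bla fragments annotated near the bacterial origin appear to be cloning remnants with no role in the expression cassette.

Expression is driven by the human CMV immediate-early enhancer and promoter. These are followed by adenovirus-derived leader and splice sequences and a chimeric intron fragment that promote efficient transcript processing. The short reverse-strand match to adenovirus terminal protein in this region is most likely a by-product of that leader sequence rather than a functional coding element. The open reading frame begins with an exogenous mouse signal peptide, annotated as an immunoglobulin heavy chain signal sequence. Next comes the 771 bp codon-optimised synthetic MSRP2 insert, cloned between NotI and AscI sites that are both retained. Five serine or threonine residues (positions 141, 148, 196, 261 and 264) are changed to alanine to remove N-linked glycosylation sites, so that mammalian cells do not add glycans to the protein.

The backbone supplies a C-terminal tag made of rat Cd4 domains 3 and 4, followed by an enzymatic biotinylation sequence. The biotinylation sequence is listed in the catalogue but not separately annotated in the feature table. A rabbit β-globin polyadenylation signal ends the transcript. Cotransfection with a BirA-expressing plasmid yields monobiotinylated protein. The construct belongs to a library of recombinant merozoite surface and secreted proteins.
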