Features (pLannotate 1.2.2; 18 found; start..end, strand, type, name):
    154..533     +  enhancer       CMV enhancer: human cytomegalovirus immediate early enhancer
    535..734     +  promoter       CMV promoter: human cytomegalovirus (CMV) immediate early promoter
    802..840     +  misc_feature   Ad SA (fragment): adenovirus major late transcript splice acceptor (Friedrich and Soriano, 1991)
    873..1082    -  CDS            PTP (fragment): TERM_ADE02 - Experimental evidence at protein level: Swiss-Prot protein existence level 1. Protein covalently bound to the viral DNA that acts as a primer for viral genomic replication by DNA strand displacement. Assembles on the viral origin of replication in an initiation complex with viral polymerase, DBP, host NFIA and host POU2F1/OCT1. During initiation, the polymerase covalently couples the first dCTP with Ser- 580 of pTP. The terminal protein stimulates the template activity over 20 fold compared to protein-free templates. Neo-synthesized viral genomes are linked to two preterminal prot
   1113..1202    +  intron         chimeric intron (fragment): chimera between introns from adenovirus and immunoglobulin heavy chain genes
   1221..1267    +  CDS            IgH signal sequence (fragment): signal sequence from the mouse immunoglobulin heavy chain variable region
   2118..2678    +  CDS            Cd4 (fragment): CD4_RAT - Experimental evidence at protein level: Swiss-Prot protein existence level 1. Integral membrane glycoprotein that plays an essential role in the immune response and serves multiple functions in responses against both external and internal offenses. In T-cells, functions primarily as a coreceptor for MHC class II molecule:peptide complex. The antigens presented by class II peptides are derived from extracellular proteins while class I peptides are derived from cytosolic proteins. Interacts simultaneously with the T-cell receptor (TCR) and the MHC class II presented by antigen presenti
   2784..2839    +  polyA_signal   β-globin poly(A) signal: rabbit β-globin polyadenylation signal (Gil and Proudfoot, 1987)
   3353..5034    -  rep_origin     oriP (fragment): Epstein-Barr virus oriP replication origin (Yates et al., 2000)
   5161..5265    +  promoter       AmpR promoter: bla
   5266..6126    +  CDS            AmpR: β-lactamase; bla; confers resistance to ampicillin, carbenicillin, and related antibiotics
   6297..6885    +  rep_origin     ori: high-copy-number ColE1/pMB1/pBR322/pUC origin of replication
   7068..7160    +  CDS            lacI (fragment): lac repressor; lacI; The lac repressor binds to the lac operator to inhibit transcription in E. coli. This inhibition can be relieved by adding lactose or isopropyl-β-D-thiogalactopyranoside (IPTG).
   7173..7194    +  protein_bind   CAP binding site: CAP binding activates transcription in the presence of cAMP. E. coli catabolite activator protein
   7209..7239    +  promoter       lac promoter: promoter for the E. coli lac operon
   7247..7263    +  protein_bind   lac operator: The lac repressor binds to the lac operator to inhibit transcription in E. coli. This inhibition can be relieved by adding lactose or isopropyl-β-D-thiogalactopyranoside (IPTG). lac repressor encoded by lacI
   7333..7349    +  promoter       tet promoter (fragment): E. coli promoter for tetracycline efflux protein gene
   7359..7384    -  CDS            bla(M) (fragment): β-lactamase lacking the signal sequence; bla(M); allows cytosolic expression of β-lactamase
>Addgene plasmid #47737 | MSRP2-bio | depositor full sequence | sequence record 68873 | MSRP2-bio sequence 7404 bps
AGATCTATACATTGAATCAATATTGGCAATTAGCCATATTAGTCATTGGTTATATAGCATAAATCAATAT
TGGCTATTGGCCATTGCATACGTTGTATCTATATCATAATATGTACATTTATATTGGCTCATGTCCAATA
TGACCGCCATGTTGACATTGATTATTGACTAGTTATTAATAGTAATCAATTACGGGGTCATTAGTTCATA
GCCCATATATGGAGTTCCGCGTTACATAACTTACGGTAAATGGCCCGCCTGGCTGACCGCCCAACGACCC
CCGCCCATTGACGTCAATAATGACGTATGTTCCCATAGTAACGCCAATAGGGACTTTCCATTGACGTCAA
TGGGTGGAGTATTTACGGTAAACTGCCCACTTGGCAGTACATCAAGTGTATCATATGCCAAGTCCGCCCC
CTATTGACGTCAATGACGGTAAATGGCCCGCCTGGCATTATGCCCAGTACATGACCTTACGGGACTTTCC
TACTTGGCAGTACATCTACGTATTAGTCATCGCTATTACCATGGTGATGCGGTTTTGGCAGTACACCAAT
GGGCGTGGATAGCGGTTTGACTCACGGGGATTTCCAAGTCTCCACCCCATTGACGTCAATGGGAGTTTGT
TTTGGCACCAAAATCAACGGGACTTTCCAAAATGTCGTAATAACCCCGCCCCGTTGACGCAAATGGGCGG
TAGGCGTGTACGGTGGGAGGTCTATATAAGCAGAGCTCGTTTAGTGAACCGTCAGATCCTCACTCTCTTC
CGCATCGCTGTCTGCGAGGGCCAGCTGTTGGGCTCGCGGTTGAGGACAAACTCTTCGCGGTCTTTCCAGT
ACTCTTGGATCGGAAACCCGTCGGCCTCCGAACGGTACTCCGCCACCGAGGGACCTGAGCGAGTCCGCAT
CGACCGGATCGGAAAACCTCTCGAGAAAGGCGTCTAACCAGTCACAGTCGCAAGGTAGGCTGAGCACCGT
GGCGGGCGGCAGCGGGTGGCGGTCGGGGTTGTTTCTGGCGGAGGTGCTGCTGATGATGTAATTAAAGTAG
GCGGTCTTGAGACGGCGGATGGTCGAGGTGAGGTGTGGCAGGCTTGAGATCCAGCTGTTGGGGTGAGTAC
TCCCTCTCAAAAGCGGGCATTACTTCTGCGCTAAGATTGTCAGTTTCCAAAAACGAGGAGGATTTGATAT
TCACCTGGCCCGATCTGGCCATACACTTGAGTGACAATGACATCCACTTTGCCTTTCTCTCCACAGGTGT
CCACTCCCAGGTCCAAGTTTGCCACCATGGAGTTTCAGACCCAGGTACTCATGTCCCTGCTGCTCTGCAT
GTCTGGTGCGGCCGCTAAGAACAACAACAAGCGGACCAGCTACAACAAGAAGAAAGAGAACCTGAAGAAC
TTCGACAACATCGTGCTGGACGACTTCTACAGCGCCTTCGATAGCCAGGACAACTACGAGAGCAAGCTGA
AGAAGAACGAGGACGACATCATCGGCCAGGGCATCTTCAGCCTGATCAGCAAGAAGAACCAGGAAAAAGA
GAAGTCCCTGAAGGGCGAGAGCGAGGACAACACCAAGCTGCAGGTCACAAAGGTGCAGGGCGCCCAGGTG
GACCAGGCCGTGGAACCCCTGGAAAAGAGCCCCGAGGACGAGAACAAAGAGATCCCCACCCTGGACAGCC
CCCAGAACGGCAACCCCGCCAGCTACACCAGCAACCTGGCCACCCCCCCACTGAAGCGGATGGACGAGGT
GTTCGACGACGTGCTGAAGCACCTGAACAAAGAGGACAAGGTCGTCACAGATGAGAACAAGAACAAGTAC
AACGAGTTCAAGAAAGAGTTCGACATCTTCACCATGAACGTGGCCGAGTACGAGATCATGAAGAACCTGC
TGATCACCTTCTCCAAGAAGATCGACGAAAACAACCAGATCCAGACCAAGATCGAGAACATCTTCAACAA
GGCCCTGAAGGACAACAAGTACAAAGAGCAGTTCAAGAACTTCATCTACGGCCTGTACAGCTTCGCCAAG
CGGCACAACTACCTGATCGTGAACAAGGCCAACGACGCCACCCTGCACAAGGACCTGTTCGAGAACGCCC
TGAACCTGATCAACACTGGCGCGCCGTCGACCTCCATCACGGCCTATAAGAGTGAGGGGGAGTCAGCGGA
GTTCTCCTTCCCACTCAACCTTGGAGAGGAAAGCCTGCAGGGAGAGTTGAGATGGAAGGCAGAGAAGGCT
CCTTCTTCCCAGTCCTGGATCACCTTCTCCCTAAAGAACCAAAAGGTGTCTGTGCAGAAGTCTACTAGCA
ACCCCAAGTTCCAGCTGTCCGAAACGCTCCCACTCACCCTTCAGATACCCCAGGTCTCCCTTCAGTTTGC
TGGTTCTGGCAACCTGACCCTGACTCTGGACAGAGGGATACTGTATCAGGAAGTGAACCTGGTGGTGATG
AAAGTGACTCAGCCCGACAGCAACACTTTGACCTGTGAGGTGATGGGACCCACCTCACCCAAGATGAGAC
TGATCTTGAAGCAGGAGAATCAGGAGGCCAGGGTCTCCAGGCAGGAGAAAGTGATTCAAGTGCAGGCCCC
TGAAGCAGGGGTGTGGCAATGTCTACTGAGTGAAGGTGAAGAGGTCAAGATGGACTCCAAGATCCAGGTT
TTATCCAAAGGGTTGAATTCCGGATCACTGCATCATATTCTGGATGCACAGAAAATGGTGTGGAATCATC
GTTAAGTCTAGACACGTGATTAATTAAGGATCCCCCGACCTCGACCTCTGGCTAATAAAGGAAATTTATT
TTCATTGCAATAGTGTGTTGGAATTTTTTGTGTCTCTCACTCGGAAGGACATATGGGAGGGCAAATCATT
TGGTCGAGATCCCTCGGAGATCTCTAGCTAGAGGATCGATCCCCGCCCCGGACGAACTAAACCTGACTAC
GACATCTCTGCCCCTTCTTCGCGGGGCAGTGCATGTAATCCCTTCAGTTGGTTGGTACAACTTGCCAACT
GGGCCCTGTTCCACATGTGACACGGGGGGGGACCAAACACAAAGGGGTTCTCTGACTGTAGTTGACATCC
TTATAAATGGATGTGCACATTTGCCAACACTGAGTGGCTTTCATCCTGGAGCAGACTTTGCAGTCTGTGG
ACTGCAACACAACATTGCCTTTATGTGTAACTCTTGGCTGAAGCTCTTACACCAATGCTGGGGGACATGT
ACCTCCCAGGGGCCCAGGAAGACTACGGGAGGCTACACCAACGTCAATCAGAGGGGCCTGTGTAGCTACC
GATAAGCGGACCCTCAAGAGGGCATTAGCAATAGTGTTTATAAGGCCCCCTTGTTAACCCTAAACGGGTA
GCATATGCTTCCCGGGTAGTAGTATATACTATCCAGACTAACCCTAATTCAATAGCATATGTTACCCAAC
GGGAAGCATATGCTATCGAATTAGGGTTAGTAAAAGGGTCCTAAGGAACAGCGATATCTCCCACCCCATG
AGCTGTCACGGTTTTATTTACATGGGGTCAGGATTCCACGAGGGTAGTGAACCATTTTAGTCACAAGGGC
AGTGGCTGAAGATCAAGGAGCGGGCAGTGAACTCTCCTGAATCTTCGCCTGCTTCTTCATTCTCCTTCGT
TTAGCTAATAGAATAACTGCTGAGTTGTGAACAGTAAGGTGTATGTGAGGTGCTCGAAAACAAGGTTTCA
GGTGACGCCCCCAGAATAAAATTTGGACGGGGGGTTCAGTGGTGGCATTGTGCTATGACACCAATATAAC
CCTCACAAACCCCTTGGGCAATAAATACTAGTGTAGGAATGAAACATTCTGAATATCTTTAACAATAGAA
ATCCATGGGGTGGGGACAAGCCGTAAAGACTGGATGTCCATCTCACACGAATTTATGGCTATGGGCAACA
CATAATCCTAGTGCAATATGATACTGGGGTTATTAAGATGTGTCCCAGGCAGGGACCAAGACAGGTGAAC
CATGTTGTTACACTCTATTTGTAACAAGGGGAAAGAGAGTGGACGCCGACAGCAGCGGACTCCACTGGTT
GTCTCTAACACCCCCGAAAATTAAACGGGGCTCCACGCCAATGGGGCCCATAAACAAAGACAAGTGGCCA
CTCTTTTTTTTGAAATTGTGGAGTGGGGGCACGCGTCAGCCCCCACACGCCGCCCTGCGGTTTTGGACTG
TAAAATAAGGGTGTAATAACTTGGCTGATTGTAACCCCGCTAACCACTGCGGTCAAACCACTTGCCCACA
AAACCACTAATGGCACCCCGGGGAATACCTGCATAAGTAGGTGGGCGGGCCAAGATAGGGGCGCGATTGC
TGCGATCTGGAGGACAAATTACACACACTTGCGCCTGAGCGCCAAGCACAGGGTTGTTGGTCCTCATATT
CACGAGGTCGCTGAGAGCACGGTGGGCTAATGTTGCCATGGGTAGCATATACTACCCAAATATCTGGATA
GCATATGCTATCCTAATCTATATCTGGGTAGCATAGGCTATCCTAATCTATATCTGGGTAGCATATGCTA
TCCTAATCTATATCTGGGTAGTATATGCTATCCTAATTTATATCTGGGTAGCATAGGCTATCCTAATCTA
TATCTGGGTAGCATATGCTATCCTAATCTATATCTGGGTAGTATATGCTATCCTAATCTGTATCCGGGTA
GCATATGCTATCCTAATAGAGATTAGGGTAGTATATGCTATCCTAATTTATATCTGGGTAGCATATACTA
CCCAAATATCTGGATAGCATATGCTATCCTAATCTATATCTGGGTAGCATATGCTATCCTAATCTATATC
TGGGTAGCATAGGCTATCCTAATCTATATCTGGGTAGCATATGCTATCCTAATCTATATCTGGGTAGTAT
ATGCTATCCTAATTTATATCTGGGTAGCATAGGCTATCCTAATCTATATCTGGGTAGCATATGCTATCCT
AATCTATATCTGGGTAGTATATGCTATCCTAATCTGTATCCGGGTAGCATATGCTATCCTCATGATAAGC
TGTCAAACATGAGAATTTTCTTGAAGACGAAAGGGCCTCGTGATACGCCTATTTTTATAGGTTAATGTCA
TGATAATAATGGTTTCTTAGACGTCAGGTGGCACTTTTCGGGGAAATGTGCGCGGAACCCCTATTTGTTT
ATTTTTCTAAATACATTCAAATATGTATCCGCTCATGAGACAATAACCCTGATAAATGCTTCAATAATAT
TGAAAAAGGAAGAGTATGAGTATTCAACATTTCCGTGTCGCCCTTATTCCCTTTTTTGCGGCATTTTGCC
TTCCTGTTTTTGCTCACCCAGAAACGCTGGTGAAAGTAAAAGATGCTGAAGATCAGTTGGGTGCACGAGT
GGGTTACATCGAACTGGATCTCAACAGCGGTAAGATCCTTGAGAGTTTTCGCCCCGAAGAACGTTTTCCA
ATGATGAGCACTTTTAAAGTTCTGCTATGTGGCGCGGTATTATCCCGTGTTGACGCCGGGCAAGAGCAAC
TCGGTCGCCGCATACACTATTCTCAGAATGACTTGGTTGAGTACTCACCAGTCACAGAAAAGCATCTTAC
GGATGGCATGACAGTAAGAGAATTATGCAGTGCTGCCATAACCATGAGTGATAACACTGCGGCCAACTTA
CTTCTGACAACGATCGGAGGACCGAAGGAGCTAACCGCTTTTTTGCACAACATGGGGGATCATGTAACTC
GCCTTGATCGTTGGGAACCGGAGCTGAATGAAGCCATACCAAACGACGAGCGTGACACCACGATGCCTGC
AGCAATGGCAACAACGTTGCGCAAACTATTAACTGGCGAACTACTTACTCTAGCTTCCCGGCAACAATTA
ATAGACTGGATGGAGGCGGATAAAGTTGCAGGACCACTTCTGCGCTCGGCCCTTCCGGCTGGCTGGTTTA
TTGCTGATAAATCTGGAGCCGGTGAGCGTGGGTCTCGCGGTATCATTGCAGCACTGGGGCCAGATGGTAA
GCCCTCCCGTATCGTAGTTATCTACACGACGGGGAGTCAGGCAACTATGGATGAACGAAATAGACAGATC
GCTGAGATAGGTGCCTCACTGATTAAGCATTGGTAACTGTCAGACCAAGTTTACTCATATATACTTTAGA
TTGATTTAAAACTTCATTTTTAATTTAAAAGGATCTAGGTGAAGATCCTTTTTGATAATCTCATGACCAA
AATCCCTTAACGTGAGTTTTCGTTCCACTGAGCGTCAGACCCCGTAGAAAAGATCAAAGGATCTTCTTGA
GATCCTTTTTTTCTGCGCGTAATCTGCTGCTTGCAAACAAAAAAACCACCGCTACCAGCGGTGGTTTGTT
TGCCGGATCAAGAGCTACCAACTCTTTTTCCGAAGGTAACTGGCTTCAGCAGAGCGCAGATACCAAATAC
TGTTCTTCTAGTGTAGCCGTAGTTAGGCCACCACTTCAAGAACTCTGTAGCACCGCCTACATACCTCGCT
CTGCTAATCCTGTTACCAGTGGCTGCTGCCAGTGGCGATAAGTCGTGTCTTACCGGGTTGGACTCAAGAC
GATAGTTACCGGATAAGGCGCAGCGGTCGGGCTGAACGGGGGGTTCGTGCACACAGCCCAGCTTGGAGCG
AACGACCTACACCGAACTGAGATACCTACAGCGTGAGCTATGAGAAAGCGCCACGCTTCCCGAAGGGAGA
AAGGCGGACAGGTATCCGGTAAGCGGCAGGGTCGGAACAGGAGAGCGCACGAGGGAGCTTCCAGGGGGAA
ACGCCTGGTATCTTTATAGTCCTGTCGGGTTTCGCCACCTCTGACTTGAGCGTCGATTTTTGTGATGCTC
GTCAGGGGGGCGGAGCCTATGGAAAAACGCCAGCAACGCGGCCTTTTTACGGTTCCTGGCCTTTTGCTGG
CCTTTTGCTCACATGTTCTTTCCTGCGTTATCCCCTGATTCTGTGGATAACCGTATTACCGCCTTTGAGT
GAGCTGATACCGCTCGCCGCAGCCGAACGACCGAGCGCAGCGAGTCAGTGAGCGAGGAAGCGGAAGAGCG
CCCAATACGCAAACCGCCTCTCCCCGCGCGTTGGCCGATTCATTAATGCAGCTGGCACGACAGGTTTCCC
GACTGGAAAGCGGGCAGTGAGCGCAACGCAATTAATGTGAGTTAGCTCACTCATTAGGCACCCCAGGCTT
TACACTTTATGCTTCCGGCTCGTATGTTGTGTGGAATTGTGAGCGGATAACAATTTCACACAGGAAACAG
CTATGACCATGATTACGCCAAGCTCTAGCTAGAGGTCGACCAATTCTCATGTTTGACAGCTTATCATCGC
AGATCCGGGCAACGTTGTTGCCATTGCTGCAGGCGCAGAACTGGTAGGTATGGA
