>Addgene plasmid #47737 | MSRP2-bio | addgene partial sequence | sequence record 71137 | CMV-F 5'-CGCAAATGGGCGGTAGGCGTG-3'
GAACCGTCAGATCCTCACTCTCTTCCGCATCGCTGTCTGCGAGGGCCAGCTGTTGGGCTCGCGGTTGAGG
ACAAACTCTTCGCGGTCTTTCCAGTACTCTTGGATCGGAAACCCGTCGGCCTCCGAACGGTACTCCGCCA
CCGAGGGACCTGAGCGAGTCCGCATCGACCGGATCGGAAAACCTCTCGAGAAAGGCGTCTAACCAGTCAC
AGTCGCAAGGTAGGCTGAGCACCGTGGCGGGCGGCAGCGGGTGGCGGTCGGGGTTGTTTCTGGCGGAGGT
GCTGCTGATGATGTAATTAAAGTAGGCGGTCTTGAGACGGCGGATGGTCGAGGTGAGGTGTGGCAGGCTT
GAGATCCAGCTGTTGGGGTGAGTACTCCCTCTCAAAAGCGGGCATTACTTCTGCGCTAAGATTGTCAGTT
TCCAAAAACGAGGAGGATTTGATATTCACCTGGCCCGATCTGGCCATACACTTGAGTGACAATGACATCC
ACTTTGCCTTTCTCTCCACAGGTGTCCACTCCCAGGTCCAAGTTTGCCACCATGGAGTTTCAGACCCAGG
TACTCATGTCCCTGCTGCTCTGCATGTCTGGTGCGGCCGCTAAGAACAACAACAAGCGGACCAGCTACAA
CAAGAAGAAAGAGAACCTGAAGAACTTCGACAACATCGTGCTGGACGACTTCTACAGCGCCTTCGATAGC
CAGGACAACTACGAGAGCAAGCTGAAGAAGAACGAGGACGACATCATCGGCCAGGGCATCTTCAGCCTGA
TCAGCAAGAAGAACCAGGAAAAAGAGAAGTCCCTGAAGGGCGAGAGCGAGGACAACACCAAGCTGCAGGT
CACAAAGGTGCAGGGCGCCCAGGTGGACCAGGCCGTGGAACCCCTGGAAAAGAGCCCCGAGGACGA
