>Addgene plasmid #47737 | MSRP2-bio | addgene partial sequence | sequence record 71493 | EBVori-F
AGAACCCCTTTGTGTTTGGTCCCCCCCCGTGTCACATGTGGAACAGGGCCCAGTTGGCAAGTTGTACCAA
CCAACTGAAGGGATTACATGCACTGCCCCGCGAAGAAGGGGCAGAGATGTCGTAGTCAGGTTTAGTTCGT
CCGGGGCGGGGATCGATCCTCTAGCTAGAGATCTCCGAGGGATCTCGACCAAATGATTTGCCCTCCCATA
TGTCCTTCCGAGTGAGAGACACAAAAAATTCCAACACACTATTGCAATGAAAATAAATTTCCTTTATTAG
CCAGAGGTCGAGGTCGGGGGATCCTTAATTAATCACGTGTCTAGACTTAACGATGATTCCACACCATTTT
CTGTGCATCCAGAATATGATGCAGTGATCCGGAATTCAACCCTTTGGATAAAACCTGGATCTTGGAGTCC
ATCTTGACCTCTTCACCTTCACTCAGTAGACATTGCCACACCCCTGCTTCAGGGGCCTGCACTTGAATCA
CTTTCTCCTGCCTGGAGACCCTGGCCTCCTGATTCTCCTGCTTCAAGATCAGTCTCATCTTGGGTGAGGT
GGGTCCCATCACCTCACAGGTCAAAGTGTTGCTGTCGGGCTGAGTCACTTTCATCACCACCAGGTTCACT
TCCTGATACAGTATCCCTCTGTCCAGAGTCAGGGTCAGGTTGCCAGAACCAGCAAACTGAAGGGAGACCT
GGGGTATCTGAAGGGTGAGTGGGAGCGTTTCGGACAGCTGGAACTTGGGGTTGCTAGTAGACTTCTGCAC
AGACACCTTTTGGTTCTTTAGGGAGAAGGTGATCCAGGACTGGGAAGAAGGAGCCTTCTCTGCCTTCCAT
CTCAACTCTCCCTGCAGGCTTTCCTCTCCAAGGTTGAGTGGGAAGGAGAACTCCGCTGACTCCCCCTCAC
TCTTATAGGCCGTGATGGA
