>Addgene plasmid #47737 | MSRP2-bio | addgene partial sequence | sequence record 72121 | rCd4-R 5'-TCCCTGCAGGCTTTCCTCTCCAAGGTTGAG-3'
CCTCACTCTTATAGGCCGTGATGGAGGTCGACGGCGCGCCAGTGTTGATCAGGTTCAGGGCGTTCTCGAA
CAGGTCCTTGTGCAGGGTGGCGTCGTTGGCCTTGTTCACGATCAGGTAGTTGTGCCGCTTGGCGAAGCTG
TACAGGCCGTAGATGAAGTTCTTGAACTGCTCTTTGTACTTGTTGTCCTTCAGGGCCTTGTTGAAGATGT
TCTCGATCTTGGTCTGGATCTGGTTGTTTTCGTCGATCTTCTTGGAGAAGGTGATCAGCAGGTTCTTCAT
GATCTCGTACTCGGCCACGTTCATGGTGAAGATGTCGAACTCTTTCTTGAACTCGTTGTACTTGTTCTTG
TTCTCATCTGTGACGACCTTGTCCTCTTTGTTCAGGTGCTTCAGCACGTCGTCGAACACCTCGTCCATCC
GCTTCAGTGGGGGGGTGGCCAGGTTGCTGGTGTAGCTGGCGGGGTTGCCGTTCTGGGGGCTGTCCAGGGT
GGGGATCTCTTTGTTCTCGTCCTCGGGGCTCTTTTCCAGGGGTTCCACGGCCTGGTCCACCTGGGCGCCC
TGCACCTTTGTGACCTGCAGCTTGGTGTTGTCCTCGCTCTCGCCCTTCAGGGACTTCTCTTTTTCCTGGT
TCTTCTTGCTGATCAGGCTGAAGATGCCCTGGCCGATGATGTCGTCCTCGTTCTTCTTCAGCTTGCTCTC
GTAGTTGTCCTGGCTATCGAAGGCGCTGTAGAAGTCGTCCAGCACGATGTTGTCGAAGTTCTTCAGGTTC
TCTTTCTTCTTGTTGTAGCTGGTCCGCTTGTTGTTGTTCTTAGCGGCCGCACCAGACATGCAGAGCAGCA
GGGACATGAGTACCTGGGTCTGAAACTCCATGGTGGCAAA
